>Addgene plasmid #149158 | pGBW-m4046702 | addgene full sequence | sequence record 298253 | Ginkgo NGS Result
GCGGCCGCTTGCTATATTGAAGTACGGATTAGAAGCCGCCGAGCGGGCGACAGCCCTCCGACGGAAGACT
CTCCTCCGTGCGTCCTCGTCTTCACCGGTCGCGTTCCTGAAACGCAGATGTGCCTCGCGCCGCACTGCTC
CGAACAATAAAGATTCTACAATACTAGCTTTTATGGTTATGAAGAGGAAAAATTGGCAGTAACCTGGCCC
CACAAACCTTCAAATTAACGAATCAAATTAACAACCATAGGATGATAATGCGATTAGTTTTTTAGCCTTA
TTTCTGGGGTAATTAATCAGCGAAGCGATGATTTTTGATCTATTAACAGATATATAAATGGAAAAGCTGC
ATAACCACTTTAACTAATACTTTCAACATTTTCAGTTTGTATTACTTCTTATTCAAATGTCATAAAAGTA
TCAACAAAAAATTGTTAATATACCTCTATACTTTAACGTCAAGGAGAAAAAACTATAATGGCAGTGAAAA
GAACAATCAAGGGTACACACCACTGGTTGTTACTCACAATTTTGACTTCACTTTTAGTTTTAGTCCAGAG
TACTCAATGGTCTTTGTTCTTTTTTTTGTATGAAAATGCCTTTTTACCTTTTGCTATGGGTATTATTGCT
ATGTCTGCTTTTGCAATGATGTTTGTCAAACATAAGCATGCATTTCTCTGTTTGTTTTTGTTACCTTCTC
TTGCCACTGTAGCTTATTTTAATATGGTCTATATGCCTGCTAGTTGGGTGATGCGTATTATGACATGGTT
GGATATGGTTGATACTAGTTTGTCTGGTTTTAAGCTAAAAGACTGTGTTATGTATGCATCAGCTGTAGTG
TTACTAATCCTTATGACAGCAAGAACTGTGTATGATGATGGTGCTAGGAGAGTGTGGACACTTATGAATG
TCTTGACACTCGTTTATAAAGTTTATTATGGTAATGCTTTAGATCAAGCCATTTCCATGTGGGCTCTTAT
AATCTCTGTTACTTCTAACTACTCAGGTGTAGTTACAACTGTCATGTTTTTGGCCAGAGGTATTGTTTTT
ATGTGTGTTGAGTATTGCCCTATTTTCTTCATAACTGGTAATACACTTCAGTGTATAATGCTAGTTTATT
GTTTCTTAGGCTATTTTTGTACTTGTTACTTTGGCCTCTTTTGTTTACTCAACCGCTACTTTAGACTGAC
TCTTGGTGTTTATGATTACTTAGTTTCTACACAGGAGTTTAGATATATGAATTCACAGGGACTACTCCCA
CCCAAGAATAGCATAGATGCCTTCAAACTCAACATTAAATTGTTGGGTGTTGGTGGCAAACCTTGTATCA
AAGTAGCCACTGTATAAACAGGCCCCTTTTCCTTTGTCGATATCATGTAATTAGTTATGTCACGCTTACA
TTCACGCCCTCCTCCCACATCCGCTCTAACCGAAAAGGAAGGAGTTAGACAACCTGAAGTCTAGGTCCCT
ATTTATTTTTTTTAATAGTTATGTTAGTATTAAGAACGTTATTTATATTTCAAATTTTTCTTTTTTTTCT
GTACAAAGCGGCCGCCGAACCACTAGTGCACTGCAGTACACGGTTTCCTTGAAATTTTTTTGATTCGGTA
ATCTCCGAACAGAAGGAAGAACGAAGGAAGGAGCACAGACTTAGATTGGTATATATACGCATATGTAGTG
TTGAAGAAACATGAAATTGCCCAGTATTCTTAACCCAACTGCACAGAACAAAAACGTGCAGGAAACGAAG
ATAAATCATGTCGAAAGCTACATATAAGGAACGTGCTGCTACTCATCCTAGTCCTGTTGCTGCCAAGCTA
TTTAATATCATGCACGAAAAGCAAACAAACTTGTGTGCTTCATTGGATGTTCGTACCACCAAGGAATTAC
TGGAGTTAGTTGAAGCATTAGGTCCCAAAATTTGTTTACTAAAAACACATGTGGATATCTTGACTGATTT
TTCCATGGAGGGCACAGTTAAGCCGCTAAAGGCATTATCCGCCAAGTACAATTTTTTACTCTTCGAGGAC
AGAAAATTTGCTGACATTGGTAATACAGTCAAATTGCAGTACTCTGCGGGTGTATACAGAATAGCAGAAT
GGGCAGACATTACGAATGCACACGGTGTGGTGGGCCCAGGTATTGTTAGCGGTTTGAAGCAGGCGGCAGA
AGAAGTAACAAAGGAACCTAGAGGCCTTTTGATGTTAGCAGAATTGTCATGCAAGGGCTCCCTATCTACT
GGAGAATATACTAAGGGTACTGTTGACATTGCGAAGAGCGACAAAGATTTTGTTATCGGCTTTATTGCTC
AAAGAGACATGGGTGGAAGAGATGAAGGTTACGATTGGTTGATTATGACACCCGGTGTGGGTTTAGATGA
CAAGGGAGATGCATTGGGTCAACAGTATAGAACCGTGGATGATGTGGTTTCTACAGGATCTGACATTATT
ATTGTTGGAAGAGGACTATTTGCAAAGGGAAGGGATGCTAAGGTAGAGGGTGAACGTTACAGAAAAGCAG
GCTGGGAAGCATATTTGAGAAGATGCGGCCAGCAAAACTAAAAAACTGTATTATAAGTAAATGCATGTAT
ACTAAACTCACAAATTAGAGCTTCAATTTAATTATATCAGTTATTACCCGAGTAACGAAGCATCTGTGCT
TCATTTTGTAGAACAAAAATGCAACGCGAGAGCGCTAATTTTTCAAACAAAGAATCTGAGCTGCATTTTT
ACAGAACAGAAATGCAACGCGAAAGCGCTATTTTACCAACGAAGAATCTGTGCTTCATTTTTGTAAAACA
AAAATGCAACGCGAGAGCGCTAATTTTTCAAACAAAGAATCTGAGCTGCATTTTTACAGAACAGAAATGC
AACGCGAGAGCGCTATTTTACCAACAAAGAATCTATACTTCTTTTTTGTTCTACAAAAATGCATCCCGAG
AGCGCTATTTTTCTAACAAAGCATCTTAGATTACTTTTTTTCTCCTTTGTGCGCTCTATAATGCAGTCTC
TTGATAACTTTTTGCACTGTAGGTCCGTTAAGGTTAGAAGAAGGCTACTTTGGTGTCTATTTTCTCTTCC
ATAAAAAAAGCCTGACTCCACTTCCCGCGTTTACTGATTACTAGCGAAGCTGCGGGTGCATTTTTTCAAG
ATAAAGGCATCCCCGATTATATTCTATACCGATGTGGATTGCGCATACTTTGTGAACAGAAAGTGATAGC
GTTGATGATTCTTCATTGGTCAGAAAATTATGAACGGTTTCTTCTATTTTGTCTCTATATACTACGTATA
GGAAATGTTTACATTTTCGTATTGTTTTCGATTCACTCTATGAATAGTTCTTACTACAATTTTTTTGTCT
AAAGAGTAATACTAGAGATAAACATAAAAAATGTAGAGGTCGAGTTTAGATGCAAGTTCAAGGAGCGAAA
GGTGGATGGGTAGGTTATATAGGGATATAGCACAGAGATATATAGCAAAGAGATACTTTTGAGCAATGTT
TGTGGAAGCGGTATTCGCAATATTTTAGTAGCTCGTTACAGTCCGGTGCGTTTTTGGTTTTTTGAAAGTG
CGTCATCAGAGCGCTTTTGGTTTTCAAAAGCGCTCTGAAGTTCCTATACTTTCTAGCTAGAGAATAGGAA
CTTCCCGAGCGGCCGCGTGTTACAAGCTTGACTCCAGCGTAACTGGACTGCAATCAACTCACTGGCTCAC
CTTCACGGGTGGGCCTTTCTTCGGTAGAAAATCAAAGGATCTTCTTGAGATCCTTTTTTTCTGCGCGTAA
TCTGCTGCTTGCAAACAAAAAAACCACCGCTACCAGCGGTGGTTTGTTTGCCGGATCAAGAGCTACCAAC
TCTTTTTCCGAGGTAACTGGCTTCAGCAGAGCGCAGATACCAAATACTGTTCTTCTAGTGTAGCCGTAGT
TAGGCCACCACTTCAAGAACTCTGTAGCACCGCCTACATACCTCGCTCTGCTAATCCTGTTACCAGTGGC
TGCTGCCAGTGGCGATAAGTCGTGTCTTACCGGGTTGGACTCAAGACGATAGTTACCGGATAAGGCGCAG
CGGTCGGGCTGAACGGGGGGTTCGTGCACACAGCCCAGCTTGGAGCGAACGACCTACACCGAACTGAGAT
ACCTACAGCGTGAGCTATGAGAAAGCGCCACGCTTCCCGAAGGGAGAAAGGCGGACAGGTATCCGGTAAG
CGGCAGGGTCGGAACAGGAGAGCGCACGAGGGAGCTTCCAGGGGTAAACGCCTGGTATCTTTATAGTCCT
GTCGGGTTTCGCCACCTCTGACTTGAGCATCGATTTTTGTGATGCTCGTCAGGGGGGCGGAGCCTATGGA
AAAACGCCAGCAACGCAGAAAGGCCCACCCGAAGGTGAGCCAGGTGATTACATTTGGGCCCTCATCAGAG
GTTTTCACCGTCATCACCGAAACGCGCGAGGCAGCTGCGGTAAAGCTCATCAGCGTGGTCGTGAAGCGAT
TCACAGATGTCTGCCTGTTCATCCGCGTCCAGCTCGTTGAGTTTCTCCAGAAGCGTTAATGTCTGGCTTC
TGATAAAGCGGGCCATGTTAAGGGCGGTTTTTTCCTGTTTGGTCACTTACCAATGCTTAATCAGTGAGGC
ACCTATCTCAGCGATCTGTCTATTTCGTTCATCCATAGTTGCCTGACTCCCCGTCGTGTAGATAACTACG
ATGCGGGAGGGCTTACCATCTGGCCCCAGTGCTGCAATGATACCGCGAGACCCACGCTCACCGGCTCCAG
ATTTATCAGCAATAAACCAGCCAGCCGGGAGGGCCGAGCGCAGAAGTGATCCTGCAACTTTATCCGCCTC
CATCCAGTCTATTAATTGTTGCCGGGAAGCTAGAGTAAGTAGTTCGCCAGTTAATAGTTTGCGCAACGTT
GTTGCCATTGCTACAGGCATCGTGGTGTCACGCTCGTCGTTTGGTATGGCTTCATTCAGCTCCGGTTCCC
AACGATCAAGGCGAGTTACATGATCCCCCATGTTGTGCAAAAAAGCGGTTAGCTCCTTCGGTCCTCCGAT
CGTTGCCAGAAGTAAGTTGGCCGCAGTGTTATCACTCATGGTTATGGCAGCACTGCATAATTCTCTTACT
GTCATGCCATCCGTGAGATGCTTTTCTGTGACTGGTGAGTACTCAACCAAGTCATTCTGAGAATAGTGTA
TGCGGCGACCGAGTTGCTCTTGCCCGGCGTCAATACGGGATAATACCGCGCCACATAGCAGAACTTTAAA
AGTGCTCATCATTGGAAAACGTTCTTCGGGGCGTAAACTCTCAAGGATCTTACCGCTGTTGAGATCCAGT
TCGATGTAACCCACTCGTGCACCCAACTGATCTTCAGCATCTTTTACTTTCACCAGCGTTTCTGGGTGAG
CAAAAACAGGAAGGCAAAATGCCGCAAAAAAGGGAATAAGGGCGACACGGAAATGTTGAATACTCATTTT
AGCTTCCTTAGCTCCTGAAAATCTCGATAACTCAAAAAATACGCCCGGTAGTGATCTTATTTCATTATGG
TGAAAGTTGGAACCTCTTACGTGCCGATCAAGTCAAAAGCCTCCGGTCGGAGGCTTTTGACTTTCTGCTA
TGGAGGTCAGGTATGATTTAAATGGTCAGTTAGA
Features (pLannotate 1.2.2; 13 found; start..end, strand, type, name):
     25..466     +  promoter       GAL1 promoter: S. cerevisiae GAL1; inducible promoter, regulated by Gal4
    481..1344    +  CDS            R1A_SARS2 (fragment): Experimental evidence at protein level: Swiss-Prot protein existence level 1. [Non-structural protein 10]: Plays a pivotal role in viral transcription by stimulating both nsp14 3'-5' exoribonuclease and nsp16 2'-O-methyltransferase activities. Therefore plays an essential role in viral mRNAs cap methylation. From Severe acute respiratory syndrome coronavirus 2 (2019-nCoV) (SARS-CoV-2).
   1373..1545    +  terminator     CYC1 terminator (fragment): S. cerevisiae CYC1; transcription terminator for CYC1
   1581..1757    +  promoter       URA3 promoter (fragment): S. cerevisiae URA3
   1758..2561    +  CDS            URA3: orotidine-5'-phosphate decarboxylase, required for uracil biosynthesis; S. cerevisiae URA3; yeast auxotrophic marker, counterselectable with 5-fluoroorotic acid (5-FOA)
   2644..3626    -  rep_origin     2μ ori: yeast 2μ plasmid origin of replication
   3704..3733    +  terminator     T3Te terminator: phage T3 early transcription terminator
   3755..4342    +  rep_origin     ori: high-copy-number ColE1/pMB1/pBR322/pUC origin of replication
   4354..4381    -  terminator     T7Te terminator: phage T7 early transcription terminator
   4405..4596    -  CDS            rop: Rop protein, which maintains plasmids at low copy number; rop
   4597..5457    -  CDS            AmpR: β-lactamase; bla; confers resistance to ampicillin, carbenicillin, and related antibiotics
   5458..5560    -  promoter       cat promoter: promoter of the E. coli cat gene encoding chloramphenicol acetyltransferase
   5561..5592    -  terminator     tonB terminator: bidirectional E. coli tonB-P14 transcription terminator
