[The description below was written by a language model from this plasmid's Addgene catalogue record and pLannotate feature annotations shown in this document.]
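Description:
pGBW-m4046702 is an E. coli–yeast shuttle plasmid for galactose-inducible expression of the SARS-CoV-2 non-structural protein nsp6 in Saccharomyces cerevisiae. In yeast it is maintained episomally by the 2μ origin of replication and selected through the URA3 auxotrophic marker, which complements uracil auxotrophy and can be counterselected with 5-fluoroorotic acid. In bacteria it replicates from a high-copy ColE1/pUC-type origin and is selected with ampicillin. The β-lactamase gene is annotated as being driven by a cat promoter. Short phage T3 and T7 early terminators and a tonB terminator flank the bacterial modules, presumably to insulate them from read-through transcription. A rop annotation sits directly beside AmpR, although the catalogue lists the plasmid as high copy.

The expression cassette consists of the GAL1 promoter, which is regulated by Gal4 and induced by galactose, followed by an open reading frame of about 860 bp and a partial CYC1 terminator. The automated annotation matches this ORF only to a fragment of the SARS-CoV-2 replicase polyprotein 1a, and the functional text attached to that hit describes nsp10. That text is a generic polyprotein annotation and does not identify the insert. The catalogue entry identifies the insert as wild-type nsp6, made by gene synthesis with a NotI site, and the annotated length agrees with the stated insert size. No epitope tags or reporters are annotated. The 5,634 nt sequence record is longer than the listed backbone and insert sizes combined, and the depositor cautions that its sequencing may not cover the whole plasmid. The record gives no use beyond nsp6 expression in yeast.
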