Addgene plasmid #149158: pGBW-m4046702
Purpose: Yeast Expression plasmid for SARS-CoV-2 nsp6
Depositing lab: Ginkgo Bioworks & Benjie Chen. Depositing organization: Ginkgo Bioworks.
Backbone
  Vector backbone: AmpR; 2u URA3
  Backbone size w/o insert (bp): 4078
  Vector type: Yeast Expression
  Selectable markers: URA3
Growth in bacteria
  Bacterial resistance: Ampicillin, 100 μg/mL
  Growth temperature: 37°C
  Growth strain: DH5alpha
  Copy number: High Copy
Gene/Insert
  Gene/Insert name: SARS-CoV-2 nsp6
  Species: S. cerevisiae (budding yeast); Severe acute respiratory syndrome coronavirus 2
  Insert size (bp): 863
  Mutation: wt
  Entrez Gene: ORF1ab (a.k.a. GU280_gp01)
  Promoter: pGAL1
  Cloning method: Unknown
Resource information
  A portion of this plasmid was derived from a plasmid made by: GinkgoBioworks
Depositor comments: NCBI Reference Sequence: YP_009725302.1. Created by gene synthesis with Not1 site. NGS used for QC was performed by Ginkgo and may not fully cover the entire plasmid.
How to cite: pGBW-m4046702 was a gift from Ginkgo Bioworks & Benjie Chen (Addgene plasmid # 149158 ; http://n2t.net/addgene:149158 ; RRID:Addgene_149158)
